LOCUS       Exported 7169 bp ds-DNA circular SYN 13-MAY-2021
DEFINITION  MoClo Level 1 luciferase reporter.
ACCESSION   .
VERSION     .
KEYWORDS    pEPYC1CB0181
SOURCE      synthetic DNA construct
  ORGANISM  synthetic DNA construct
REFERENCE   1 (bases 1 to 7169)
  AUTHORS   Cai YM, Kallam K, Tidd H, Gendarini G, Salzman A, Patron NJ
  TITLE     Rational design of minimal synthetic promoters for plants.
  JOURNAL   Nucleic Acids Res. 2020 Aug 28. pii: 5897334. doi:
            10.1093/nar/gkaa682.
  PUBMED    32856047
REFERENCE   2 (bases 1 to 7169)
  AUTHORS   .
  TITLE     Direct Submission
  JOURNAL   Exported May 13, 2021 from SnapGene Server 1.1.58
            http://www.snapgene.com
FEATURES             Location/Qualifiers
     source          1..7169
                     /organism="synthetic DNA construct"
                     /mol_type="other DNA"
     misc_feature    42..66
                     /label=RB T-DNA repeat
                     /note="right border repeat from nopaline C58 T-DNA"
     CDS             complement(222..1370)
                     /codon_start=1
                     /product="trans-acting replication protein that binds to
                     and activates oriV"
                     /label=trfA
                     /translation="MNRTFDRKAYRQELIDAGFSAEDAETIASRTVMRAPRETFQSVGS
                     MVQQATAKIERDSVQLAPPALPAPSAAVERSRRLEQEAAGLAKSMTIDTRGTMTTKKRK
                     TAGEDLAKQVSEAKQAALLKHTKQQIKEMQLSLFDIAPWPDTMRAMPNDTARSALFTTR
                     NKKIPREALQNKVIFHVNKDVKITYTGVELRADDDELVWQQVLEYAKRTPIGEPITFTF
                     YELCQDLGWSINGRYYTKAEECLSRLQATAMGFTSDRVGHLESVSLLHRFRVLDRGKKT
                     SRCQVLIDEEIVVLFAGDHYTKFIWEKYRKLSPTARRMFDYFSSHREPYPLKLETFRLM
                     CGSDSTRVKKWREQVGEACEELRGSGLVEHAWVNDDLVHCKR"
     rep_origin      complement(1706..2294)
                     /direction=LEFT
                     /label=ori
                     /note="high-copy-number ColE1/pMB1/pBR322/pUC origin of
                     replication"
     primer_bind     complement(1786..1805)
                     /label=pBR322ori-F
                     /note="pBR322 origin, forward primer"
     CDS             complement(2465..3325)
                     /codon_start=1
                     /gene="bla"
                     /product="beta-lactamase"
                     /label=AmpR
                     /note="confers resistance to ampicillin, carbenicillin, and
                     related antibiotics"
                     /translation="MSIQHFRVALIPFFAAFCLPVFAHPETLVKVKDAEDQLGARVGYI
                     ELDLNSGKILESFRPEERFPMMSTFKVLLCGAVLSRIDAGQEQLGRRIHYSQNDLVEYS
                     PVTEKHLTDGMTVRELCSAAITMSDNTAANLLLTTIGGPKELTAFLHNMGDHVTRLDRW
                     EPELNEAIPNDERDTTMPVAMATTLRKLLTGELLTLASRQQLIDWMEADKVAGPLLRSA
                     LPAGWFIADKSGAGERGSRGIIAALGPDGKPSRIVVIYTTGSQATMDERNRQIAEIGAS
                     LIKHW"
     primer_bind     3088..3107
                     /label=Amp-R
                     /note="Ampicillin resistance gene, reverse primer"
     promoter        complement(3326..3430)
                     /gene="bla"
                     /label=AmpR promoter
     rep_origin      3517..4148
                     /label=oriV
                     /note="incP origin of replication"
     misc_feature    4240..4264
                     /label=LB T-DNA repeat
                     /note="left border repeat from nopaline C58 T-DNA"
     misc_feature    4651..4706
                     /label=TMV Omega
                     /note="translational enhancer from the tobacco mosaic virus
                     5'-leader sequence (Gallie et al., 1988)"
     CDS             4708..6357
                     /codon_start=1
                     /gene="luc+"
                     /product="firefly luciferase"
                     /label=luciferase
                     /note="enhanced luc+ version of the luciferase gene"
                     /translation="MEDAKNIKKGPAPFYPLEDGTAGEQLHKAMKRYALVPGTIAFTDA
                     HIEVDITYAEYFEMSVRLAEAMKRYGLNTNHRIVVCSENSLQFFMPVLGALFIGVAVAP
                     ANDIYNERELLNSMGISQPTVVFVSKKGLQKILNVQKKLPIIQKIIIMDSKTDYQGFQS
                     MYTFVTSHLPPGFNEYDFVPESFDRDKTIALIMNSSGSTGLPKGVALPHRTACVRFSHA
                     RDPIFGNQIIPDTAILSVVPFHHGFGMFTTLGYLICGFRVVLMYRFEEELFLRSLQDYK
                     IQSALLVPTLFSFFAKSTLIDKYDLSNLHEIASGGAPLSKEVGEAVAKRFHLPGIRQGY
                     GLTETTSAILITPEGDDKPGAVGKVVPFFEAKVVDLDTGKTLGVNQRGELCVRGPMIMS
                     GYVNNPEATNALIDKDGWLHSGDIAYWDEDEHFFIVDRLKSLIKYKGYQVAPAELESIL
                     LQHPNIFDAGVAGLPDDDAGELPAAVVVLEHGKTMTEKEIVDYVASQVTTAKKLRGGVV
                     FVDEVPKGLTGKLDARKIREILIKAKKGGKIAV"
     primer_bind     complement(4774..4792)
                     /label=LucNrev
                     /note="Firefly luciferase, reverse primer"
     CDS             6421..6444
                     /codon_start=1
                     /product="FLAG(R) epitope tag, followed by an enterokinase
                     cleavage site"
                     /label=FLAG
                     /translation="DYKDDDDK"
     terminator      6455..7162
                     /label=OCS terminator
                     /note="octopine synthase terminator"
ORIGIN
        1 gcaattgtct tctgcacgaa gtggtttaaa ctatcagtgt ttgacaggat atattggcgg
       61 gtaaacctaa gagaaaagag cgtttattag aataatcgga tatttaaaag ggcgtgaaaa
      121 ggtttatccg ttcgtccatt tgtatgtgca tgccaaccac agggttcccc agatcaggcg
      181 ctggctgctg aacccccagc cggaactgac cccacaaggc cctagcgttt gcaatgcacc
      241 aggtcatcat tgacccaggc gtgttccacc aggccgctgc ctcgcaactc ttcgcaggct
      301 tcgccgacct gctcgcgcca cttcttcacg cgggtggaat ccgatccgca catgaggcgg
      361 aaggtttcca gcttgagcgg gtacggctcc cggtgcgagc tgaaatagtc gaacatccgt
      421 cgggccgtcg gcgacagctt gcggtacttc tcccatatga atttcgtgta gtggtcgcca
      481 gcaaacagca cgacgatttc ctcgtcgatc aggacctggc aacgggacgt tttcttgcca
      541 cggtccagga cgcggaagcg gtgcagcagc gacaccgatt ccaggtgccc aacgcggtcg
      601 gacgtgaagc ccatcgccgt cgcctgtagg cgcgacaggc attcctcggc cttcgtgtaa
      661 taccggccat tgatcgacca gcccaggtcc tggcaaagct cgtagaacgt gaaggtgatc
      721 ggctcgccga taggggtgcg cttcgcgtac tccaacacct gctgccacac cagttcgtca
      781 tcgtcggccc gcagctcgac gccggtgtag gtgatcttca cgtccttgtt gacgtggaaa
      841 atgaccttgt tttgcagcgc ctcgcgcggg attttcttgt tgcgcgtggt gaacagggca
      901 gagcgggccg tgtcgtttgg catcgctcgc atcgtgtccg gccacggcgc aatatcgaac
      961 aaggaaagct gcatttcctt gatctgctgc ttcgtgtgtt tcagcaacgc ggcctgcttg
     1021 gcctcgctga cctgttttgc caggtcctcg ccggcggttt ttcgcttctt ggtcgtcata
     1081 gttcctcgcg tgtcgatggt catcgacttc gccaaacctg ccgcctcctg ttcaagacga
     1141 cgcgaacgct ccacggcggc cgatggcgcg ggcagggcag ggggagccag ttgcacgctg
     1201 tcgcgctcga tcttggccgt agcttgctgg accatcgagc cgacggactg gaaggtttcg
     1261 cggggcgcac gcatgacggt gcggcttgcg atggtttcgg catcctcggc ggaaaacccc
     1321 gcgtcgatca gttcttgcct gtatgccttc cggtcaaacg tccgattcat tcaccctcct
     1381 tgcgggattg ccccgactca cgccggggca atgtgccctt attcctgatt tgacccgcct
     1441 ggtgccttgg tgtccagata atccacctta tcggcaatga agtcggtccc gtagaccgtc
     1501 tggccgtcct tctcgtactt ggtattccga atcttgccct gcacgaatac cagcgacccc
     1561 ttgcccaaat acttgccgtg ggcctcggcc tgagagccaa aacacttgat gcggaagaag
     1621 tcggtgcgct cctgcttgtc gccggcatcg ttgcgccaca tctaggatct gccaggaacc
     1681 gtaaaaaggc cgcgttgctg gcgtttttcc ataggctccg cccccctgac gagcatcaca
     1741 aaaatcgacg ctcaagtcag aggtggcgaa acccgacagg actataaaga taccaggcgt
     1801 ttccccctgg aagctccctc gtgcgctctc ctgttccgac cctgccgctt accggatacc
     1861 tgtccgcctt tctcccttcg ggaagcgtgg cgctttctca tagctcacgc tgtaggtatc
     1921 tcagttcggt gtaggtcgtt cgctccaagc tgggctgtgt gcacgaaccc cccgttcagc
     1981 ccgaccgctg cgccttatcc ggtaactatc gtcttgagtc caacccggta agacacgact
     2041 tatcgccact ggcagcagcc actggtaaca ggattagcag agcgaggtat gtaggcggtg
     2101 ctacagagtt cttgaagtgg tggcctaact acggctacac tagaagaaca gtatttggta
     2161 tctgcgctct gctgaagcca gttaccttcg gaaaaagagt tggtagctct tgatccggca
     2221 aacaaaccac cgctggtagc ggtggttttt ttgtttgcaa gcagcagatt acgcgcagaa
     2281 aaaaaggatc tcaagaagat cctttgatct tttctacggg gtctgacgct cagtggaacg
     2341 aaaactcacg ttaagggatt ttggtcatga gattatcaaa aaggatcttc acctagatcc
     2401 ttttaaatta aaaatgaagt tttaaatcaa tctaaagtat atatgagtaa acttggtctg
     2461 acagttacca atgcttaatc agtgaggcac ctatctcagc gatctgtcta tttcgttcat
     2521 ccatagttgc ctgactcccc gtcgtgtaga taactacgat acgggagggc ttaccatctg
     2581 gccccagtgc tgcaatgata ccgcgagaac cacgctcacc ggctccagat ttatcagcaa
     2641 taaaccagcc agccggaagg gccgagcgca gaagtggtcc tgcaacttta tccgcctcca
     2701 tccagtctat taattgttgc cgggaagcta gagtaagtag ttcgccagtt aatagtttgc
     2761 gcaacgttgt tgccattgct acaggcatcg tggtgtcacg ctcgtcgttt ggtatggctt
     2821 cattcagctc cggttcccaa cgatcaaggc gagttacatg atcccccatg ttgtgcaaaa
     2881 aagcggttag ctccttcggt cctccgatcg ttgtcagaag taagttggcc gcagtgttat
     2941 cactcatggt tatggcagca ctgcataatt ctcttactgt catgccatcc gtaagatgct
     3001 tttctgtgac tggtgagtac tcaaccaagt cattctgaga atagtgtatg cggcgaccga
     3061 gttgctcttg cccggcgtca atacgggata ataccgcgcc acatagcaga actttaaaag
     3121 tgctcatcat tggaaaacgt tcttcggggc gaaaactctc aaggatctta ccgctgttga
     3181 gatccagttc gatgtaaccc actcgtgcac ccaactgatc ttcagcatct tttactttca
     3241 ccagcgtttc tgggtgagca aaaacaggaa ggcaaaatgc cgcaaaaaag ggaataaggg
     3301 cgacacggaa atgttgaata ctcatactct tcctttttca atattattga agcatttatc
     3361 aaggttattg tctcatgagc ggatacatat ttgaatgtat ttagaaaaat aaacaaatag
     3421 gggttccgcg cacgaattgg ccagcgctgc catttttggg gtgaggccgt tcgcggccga
     3481 ggggcgcagc ccctgggggg atgggaggcc cgcgttagcg ggccgggagg gttcgagaag
     3541 ggggggcacc ccccttcggc gtgcgcggtc acgcgcacag ggcgcagccc tggttaaaaa
     3601 caaggtttat aaatattggt ttaaaagcag gttaaaagac aggttagcgg tggccgaaaa
     3661 acgggcggaa acccttgcaa atgctggatt ttctgcctgt ggacagcccc tcaaatgtca
     3721 ataggtgcgc ccctcatctg tcagcactct gcccctcaag tgtcaaggat cgcgcccctc
     3781 atctgtcagt agtcgcgccc ctcaagtgtc aataccgcag ggcacttatc cccaggcttg
     3841 tccacatcat ctgtgggaaa ctcgcgtaaa atcaggcgtt ttcgccgatt tgcgaggctg
     3901 gccagctcca cgtcgccggc cgaaatcgag cctgcccctc atctgtcaac gccgcgccgg
     3961 gtgagtcggc ccctcaagtg tcaacgtccg cccctcatct gtcagtgagg gccaagtttt
     4021 ccgcgaggta tccacaacgc cggcggccgc ggtgtctcgc acacggcttc gacggcgttt
     4081 ctggcgcgtt tgcagggcca tagacggccg ccagcccagc ggcgagggca accagcccgg
     4141 tgagcgtcgc aaaggagatc ctgatctgac tgatgggctg cctgtatcga gtggtgattt
     4201 tgtgccgagc tgccggtcgg ggagctgttg gctggctggt ggcaggatat attgtggtgt
     4261 aaacaaattg acgcttagac aacttaataa cacattgcgg acgtttttaa tgtactgggg
     4321 tggatgcagt gggccccact ctgtgaagac aatgccgaat tcggatccgg agagcggaga
     4381 attaagggag tcacgttatg acccccgccg atgacgcggg acaagccgtt ttacgtttgg
     4441 aactgacaga accgcaacgt tgaaggagcc actcagccgc gggtttctgg agtttaatga
     4501 gctaagcaca tacgtcagac gttcaaaagt cgcctaaggt cactatcagc tagcaaatat
     4561 ttcttgtcaa aaatgctcca ctgacgttcc ataaattccc ctcggtatcc aattagagtc
     4621 tcatattcac tctcatactg tatttttaca acaattacca acaacaacaa acaacaaaca
     4681 acattacaat tactatttac aattacaatg gaggacgcca aaaacataaa gaaaggcccg
     4741 gcgccattct atccgctgga agatggaacc gctggagagc aactgcataa ggctatgaag
     4801 agatacgccc tggttcctgg aacaattgct tttacagatg cacatatcga ggtggacatc
     4861 acttacgctg agtacttcga aatgtccgtt cggttggcag aagctatgaa acgatatggg
     4921 ctgaatacaa atcacagaat cgtcgtatgc agtgaaaact ctcttcaatt ctttatgccg
     4981 gtgttgggcg cgttatttat cggagttgca gttgcgcccg cgaacgacat ttataatgaa
     5041 cgtgaattgc tcaacagtat gggcatttcg cagcctaccg tggtgttcgt ttccaaaaag
     5101 gggttgcaaa aaattttgaa cgtgcaaaaa aagctcccaa tcatccaaaa aattattatc
     5161 atggattcta aaacggatta ccagggattt cagtcgatgt acacgttcgt cacatctcat
     5221 ctacctcccg gttttaatga atacgatttt gtgccagagt ccttcgatag ggacaagaca
     5281 attgcactga tcatgaactc ctctggatct actggtctgc ctaaaggtgt cgctctgcct
     5341 catagaactg cctgcgtgag attctcgcat gccagagatc ctatttttgg caatcaaatc
     5401 attccggata ctgcgatttt aagtgttgtt ccattccatc acggttttgg aatgtttact
     5461 acactcggat atttgatatg tggatttcga gtcgtcttaa tgtatagatt tgaagaagaa
     5521 ctgtttctga ggagccttca ggattacaag attcaaagtg cgctgctggt gccaacccta
     5581 ttctccttct tcgccaaaag cactctgatt gacaaatacg atttatctaa tttacacgaa
     5641 attgcttctg gtggcgctcc cctctctaag gaagtcgggg aagcggttgc caagaggttc
     5701 catctgccag gtatcaggca aggatatggg ctcactgaga ctacatcagc tattctgatt
     5761 acacccgagg gggatgataa accgggcgcg gtcggtaaag ttgttccatt ttttgaagcg
     5821 aaggttgtgg atctggatac cgggaaaacg ctgggcgtta atcaaagagg cgaactgtgt
     5881 gtgagaggtc ctatgattat gtccggttat gtaaacaatc cggaagcgac caacgccttg
     5941 attgacaagg atggatggct acattctgga gacatagctt actgggacga ggacgaacac
     6001 ttcttcatcg ttgaccgcct gaagtctctg attaagtaca aaggctatca ggtggctccc
     6061 gctgaattgg aatccatctt gctccaacac cccaacatct tcgacgcagg tgtcgcaggt
     6121 ctgcccgacg atgacgccgg tgaacttccc gccgccgttg ttgttttgga gcacggaaag
     6181 acgatgacgg aaaaagagat cgtggattac gtcgccagtc aagtaacaac cgcgaaaaag
     6241 ttgcgcggag gagttgtgtt tgtggacgaa gtaccgaaag gtcttaccgg aaaactcgac
     6301 gcaagaaaaa tcagagagat cctcataaag gccaagaagg gcggaaagat cgccgtgggt
     6361 tcggattata aggaccatga cggagactat aaggaccatg acctcgacgc tgcagcagcg
     6421 gattataagg acgatgacga taagtgagct tgtcctgctt taatgagata tgcgagaagc
     6481 ctatgatcgc atgatatttg ctttcaattc tgttgtgcac gttgtaaaaa acctgagcat
     6541 gtgtagctca gatccttacc gccggtttcg gttcattcta atgaatatat cacccgttac
     6601 tatcgtattt ttatgaataa tattctccgt tcaatttact gattgtaccc tactacttat
     6661 atgtacaata ttaaaatgaa aacaatatat tgtgctgaat aggtttatag cgacatctat
     6721 gatagagcgc cacaataaca aacaattgcg ttttattatt acaaatccaa ttttaaaaaa
     6781 agcggcagaa ccggtcaaac ctaaaagact gattacataa atcttattca aatttcaaaa
     6841 gtgccccagg ggctagtatc tacgacacac cgagcggcga actaataacg ctcactgaag
     6901 ggaactccgg ttccccgccg gcgcgcatgg gtgagattcc ttgaagttga gtattggccg
     6961 tccgctctac cgaaagttac gggcaccatt caacccggtc cagcacggcg gccgggtaac
     7021 cgacttgctg ccccgagaat tatgcagcat ttttttggtg tatgtgggcc ccaaatgaag
     7081 tgcaggtcaa accttgacag tgacgacaaa tcgttgggcg ggtccagggc gaattttgcg
     7141 acaacatgtc gaggctcagc aggaccgct
//
